Addgene plasmid #163639: pWZ157
Purpose: pcn-1>PCN-1::GFP expression plasmid for CRISPR/Cas9 integration at ttTi4348 site on chromosome I
Depositing lab: David Matus. Depositing organization: Stony Brook University. Publication: Visualizing the metazoan proliferation-quiescence decision in vivo. Adikes RC, Kohrman AQ, Martinez MAQ, Palmisano NJ, Smith JJ, Medwig-Kinney TN, Min M, Sallee MD, Ahmed OB, Kim N, Liu S, Morabito RD, Weeks N, Zhao Q, Zhang W, Feldman JL, Barkoulas M, Pani AM, Spencer SL, Martin BL, Matus DQ. Elife. 2020 Dec 22;9. pii: 63265. doi: 10.7554/eLife.63265. PubMed 33350383.
Backbone
  Vector backbone: pAP088
  Backbone manufacturer: Bob Goldstein/Ari Pani
  Backbone size w/o insert (bp): 11077
  Total vector size (bp): 14480
  Vector type: Worm Expression, CRISPR
Growth in bacteria
  Bacterial resistance: Ampicillin, 100 μg/mL
  Growth temperature: 37°C
  Growth strain: NEB Stable
  Copy number: High Copy
Gene/Insert
  Gene/Insert name: pcn-1 (alt name: PCNA)
  Species: C. elegans (nematode)
  Insert size (bp): 3403
  Entrez Gene: pcn-1 (a.k.a. CELE_W03D2.4)
  Promoter: pcn-1
  Tag / fusion protein: GFP (C terminal on insert)
  Cloning method: Gibson Cloning
  Sequencing primers: 5′ tgtaaaacgacggccagt; 3′ CAGGAAACAGCTATGACCATG
Terms and licenses: Academic/Nonprofit Terms; Industry Terms: Not Available to Industry
Depositor comments: GFP fusion to C. elegans pcn-1 driven under its own endogenous promoter. Plasmid is for CRISPR/Cas9-mediated single copy insertion at the ttTi4348 site on Chromosome I and can be paired with sgRNA plasmid pAP082
How to cite: pWZ157 was a gift from David Matus (Addgene plasmid # 163639 ; http://n2t.net/addgene:163639 ; RRID:Addgene_163639)
