[The description below was written by a language model from this plasmid's Addgene catalogue record and pLannotate feature annotations shown in this document.]
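Description:
pWZ157 is a C. elegans repair-template plasmid built on the pAP088 backbone for CRISPR/Cas9-mediated single-copy insertion of a pcn-1>PCN-1::GFP transgene at the ttTi4348 site on chromosome I. The depositor notes that it can be paired with the sgRNA plasmid pAP082. In bacteria it is a high-copy plasmid with a ColE1/pUC-type origin and ampicillin selection through the bla gene and its own promoter. Small remnants of lacZα, rop, bom and Gateway attB sites reflect the cloning history of the backbone. The homology arms that presumably direct integration are not annotated in the feature tables.

The payload, about 3.4 kb and assembled by Gibson cloning, is the C. elegans pcn-1 (PCNA) gene under its own endogenous promoter. It is fused at the C terminus to a monomeric EGFP containing synthetic introns for worm expression, and it ends with the tbb-2 terminator. Upstream of it lies a selection cassette flanked by two loxN sites. This cassette contains sqt-1 sequence (a cuticle collagen whose mutant alleles give a visible body-shape phenotype), a hygromycin resistance gene, and a Cre coding sequence with a tbb-2 terminator placed next to hsp-16.1 sequence. That arrangement suggests heat-shock-inducible Cre. Such a layout lets integrants be identified by drug resistance and phenotype, after which Cre expression excises the markers between the loxN sites and leaves the reporter behind.

PCNA is a DNA polymerase delta processivity factor, so the fusion serves as a live marker of DNA replication, consistent with the associated study on visualizing proliferation versus quiescence in vivo. The depositor sequence (14,480 nt) and the repository sequencing result (14,363 nt) show the same features in the same order. They differ by a 117 nt offset that arises upstream of the first annotated feature.
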