Features (pLannotate 1.2.2; 22 found; start..end, strand, type, name):
   1624..1657    +  protein_bind   loxN: Cre-mediated recombination occurs in the 8-bp core sequence (GTATACCT). loxN sites are compatible with each other, but incompatible with loxP or lox2272 sites. Cre recombinase
   2028..2174    +  CDS            sqt-1 (fragment): SQT1_CAEEL - Also known as rol-5. Protein inferred from homology: Swiss-Prot protein existence level 3. Nematode cuticles are composed largely of collagen-like proteins. The cuticle functions both as an exoskeleton and as a barrier to protect the worm from its environment. This is a collagen critical for organismal morphogenesis. Mutations in sqt-1 can lengthen, shorten, or helically twist the entire animal. From Caenorhabditis elegans.
   2207..3046    +  CDS            sqt-1 (fragment): SQT1_CAEEL - Also known as rol-5. Protein inferred from homology: Swiss-Prot protein existence level 3. Nematode cuticles are composed largely of collagen-like proteins. The cuticle functions both as an exoskeleton and as a barrier to protect the worm from its environment. This is a collagen critical for organismal morphogenesis. Mutations in sqt-1 can lengthen, shorten, or helically twist the entire animal. From Caenorhabditis elegans.
   3090..3413    -  terminator     tbb-2 terminator: tbb-2; transcription terminator for the C. elegans tubulin beta-2 gene
   3422..4552    -  CDS            cre: RECR_BPP1 - Experimental evidence at protein level: Swiss-Prot protein existence level 1. Catalyzes site-specific recombination between two 34-base- pair LOXP sites. Its role is to maintain the phage genome as a monomeric unit-copy plasmid in the lysogenic state. From Escherichia phage P1 (Bacteriophage P1).
   4901..4951    +  CDS            hsp-16.1 (fragment): HSP11_CAEEL - Also known as hsp16-1b. Experimental evidence at transcript level: Swiss-Prot protein existence level 2. From Caenorhabditis elegans.
   5332..5352    +  protein_bind   attB1: mutant version of attB; core recombination site for the Gateway® BP reaction BP Clonase™
   5358..6383    +  CDS            HygR: aminoglycoside phosphotransferase from E. coli; aph(4)-Ia; confers resistance to hygromycin
   6387..6407    -  protein_bind   attB2: mutant version of attB; core recombination site for the Gateway® BP reaction BP Clonase™
   6761..6794    +  protein_bind   loxN: Cre-mediated recombination occurs in the 8-bp core sequence (GTATACCT). loxN sites are compatible with each other, but incompatible with loxP or lox2272 sites. Cre recombinase
   7163..7181    -  CDS            lacZα (fragment): LacZα fragment of β-galactosidase; lacZ fragment
   7975..8142    +  CDS            pcn-1 (fragment): PCNA_CAEEL - Experimental evidence at protein level: Swiss-Prot protein existence level 1. This protein is an auxiliary protein of DNA polymerase delta and is involved in the control of eukaryotic DNA replication by increasing the polymerase's processibility during elongation of the leading strand. From Caenorhabditis elegans.
   8172..9284    +  CDS            pcn-1: PCNA_CAEEL - Experimental evidence at protein level: Swiss-Prot protein existence level 1. This protein is an auxiliary protein of DNA polymerase delta and is involved in the control of eukaryotic DNA replication by increasing the polymerase's processibility during elongation of the leading strand. From Caenorhabditis elegans.
   9315..10157   +  CDS            mEGFP (fragment): monomeric enhanced GFP, optimized with synthetic introns for expression in C. elegans
  10265..10588   +  terminator     tbb-2 terminator: tbb-2; transcription terminator for the C. elegans tubulin beta-2 gene
  12267..12855   -  rep_origin     ori: high-copy-number ColE1/pMB1/pBR322/pUC origin of replication
  13026..13886   -  CDS            AmpR: β-lactamase; bla; confers resistance to ampicillin, carbenicillin, and related antibiotics
  13887..13991   -  promoter       AmpR promoter: bla
  14086..14121   +  CDS            rop (fragment): Rop protein, which maintains plasmids at low copy number; rop
  14223..14322   +  misc_feature   bom (fragment): basis of mobility region from pBR322
  14328..14445   -  CDS            lacZα (fragment): LacZα fragment of β-galactosidase; lacZ fragment
  14460..14480   +  protein_bind   attB4: mutant version of attB; core recombination site for the Gateway® BP reaction BP Clonase™
>Addgene plasmid #163639 | pWZ157 | depositor full sequence | sequence record 317225 | pWZ157 sequence 14480 bps
CAAGTGGGGATCAGGAAGAAGTTGATAAAGTGATTCAAAAACTCGAGGAGCTCAACACAGCGATGAACCC
AATTTTGAGAGCAACACTGACGAAGAACTATGACGCGAGGGTAGGCACTACCTTGAAGCTATCCACCTGC
CTGCCTGCCGCCTATTTCCATGTGCAGTAGGAACGTGTGTAGGTATAGGCAGGCATTATCGCGTCTCCTT
TCGAACTACCTAGTACCTAGTAGGTAGTTTGAAGGGAGGCGCGATAATGCCTGCCTATGTCTACACATGT
GCCTACTGCGCATGGAAATAGGCGGTAGTCAGGCAGGTAGATAGCCTCATAAAATTCAATACTTCCTTTT
CAGAAAGAATGCTGGAATGTATTCAAAGAGGAGTCACTCTTCCCATTGCTCAGAGAATATGAAGAGTTGC
TCGGCGAGCAAAAGTTCATGATTGGAGATCCATATTCATGGGCTGACATCGCTGTCGTCGAGTTTCTAAC
TCGGTGTCAGCAGTGCTACGATAGCTTCTATCTGGCTCATTTCGAGAGGCTCCGAACTTTTTGCCAGACT
TTTGAGTCTCTTCCGCACATTCGTCCCTACATTCAGGGACGTGTTGATTCATTTATCTAATTTTTTAAAA
TGGATATTTTTCGTTTTTTATTTGTTTGTTTTGCTGATAATTCAATAAAGTTACGCAACGAATTTTAGAC
ATTTATGAAAACCGAAAATCGACAAAAATATTTTAAGAAAAATAGCAGCAAAATTCAATATTTTATCAAA
TTTTGTTTATGGTAATGAGAAAGAAAACATACAATATTTTTCTAAGAAGAAGAAAAATGACCAGAATTTT
AAGATTTTTCTCGAATATACGAAAAATTGATAAACTAAAATTTTCGATTTTTCCATTTATTTTGAAAAAA
AAACTCTTGACGGTTTTCACCATGCGAAGAGGTGAGAAATATTCTGAAAGTTATGCATTTTGAAAAAATT
GCAAAAAAATACGTTAAAATTTTTTGATCTATTGTTTTTTTTTGAAAACCGGAATTTAAAATGGAATTTT
TTTTCAAAAATTAAAATTAAAATTTAAATATTTCTAGTGTTTGGATAGTTTTTCAAAAGCTAGATTTAAC
CCGCGAGATGTCGACCGCTAGTGTAGCTTACAGATGGCTGAAGACTTCGCAAAAATCTTATCTTAGAAAC
CCGCGAGGTGTCGGCCGCTAAAACTTTGTAAACCTGCCAACAAAATGCTTCGCATTGTCTGAACAGATGA
AACCTTGAAACAAAACATATACAATTGAAATCCCGTAAAGTGTCGGGCGCAAGAACTGCGATTAGTTGTA
TAATTGGACTAGCTCAAATTTGACCAAAATCTCATTTTTAGACCTCTAAGATGTCGGCCACTATAACTTT
ATTCAACTTGAAACTGCAAAAAAACTTATCAACTGTATAGATTCAAGTATTATGTCAAGTATTGGTTTTA
GAGCTACAGTACACTCTGATAACAAAATCTGCAGAAATACCTCCCTGTCAATTCCCAAAATACCTCCCCT
CATCTCAATTATCCCGAAAATCGGTTAGTCATTGCCATCAGAAAATCGAATTAGGTACCATGATGGTAGC
AAACTCACTTCGTATAACTTCGTATAGTATACCTTATACGAAGTTATCTGCCCTCGATTGTCTATCTTCC
ATTCTCACCAAGTTTCAACAACTTTATTCAGTCATTCTTCTCTGGTTCATTTCCCAACCAATCTTCCCGA
ATAAAGCCCATCTGTCCTTTCGGCCACATTCCTCACCTACATCCGTACTCCTTATCTCCCGTTCTTATCC
AGTCTTTTATCGTCTCTGCGTCTCGCACACTGTCTCGTCGGTAATGTAAAAAAAAAACAAAAAAAACTTG
AAAACTTGCGGAAAGATTTCCTAATAAAAGGAGACGAATCCGGTAGGAAATCGACAAGTCTCTGCTTCTC
GAAGACTAGGTGAGTTACATTTCTTTGGCCGAATTATTTTGAAATCCTAAATTTGATAATTTCAGAGATG
TCTGTAAAACTTGCGTGTTATGTGACGGCTTCGGTCACTGTCGCCACTCTTATGGTATGCTTCATGACCA
TGTCAACCATCTACTCGGAGGTTGATGGATTCAGAGAGAAGCTTGATACCGAGATGAATGTGTTCAGAGT
GAGTTAAATTATATTTTGAATTTTAAATAATTTTTAATTTTCTAGCAATCTACCAATGGATTGTGGAAGG
ACATAGTTGTCATCGGAAGATCTAGCAAGCGTGTCCGTTGTCAATATGAAGAGACCAACGCTACCCCAAC
TCCACATGCTGATGGATCCCCATCTGCTCCACCAGGTCAACCACCAGCAGTTCCACCAGTCTTCAACCAG
CCAAAGACTCCAAATGGAGCCAATGGAAATGGACCAACCTGCAACTGCAATGCTGATAACAAGTGCCCAG
CTGGACCATCCGGACCAAAGGGAGTTCCAGGAGTTCCAGGACTCGACGGAGTTCCAGGACTTGACGGTGT
TCCAGGAGTTGGAGCTGATGATATCGCTCCACAACGCGAGTCTGTCGGATGCTTCACTTGCCCACAAGGA
CCAGTTGGACCACCAGGAGCTCTTGGAAGACCAGGACCACGTGGACTTCCAGGACCAAGAGGACAAAATG
GAAACCCAGGAAGAGATGGACAACCAGGACATCCAGGAGAGCAAGGATCATCCGGTCAAATCGGAAAGAT
CGGAGAGCCAGGACCACCAGGAGAGAAGGGACGCGACGCCGAGCATCCAATCGGAAGACCAGGACCAAAG
GGACCAAGAGGAGATCAAGGACCAACAGGACCAGCTGGACAGAACGGTCTTCACGGACCACCAGGAGAGC
CAGGAACCGTTGGACCAGAAGGACCATCTGGAAAGCAAGGACGTCAAGGACCAGACGGAACCCAGGGAGA
GACTGGACCAGACGGAAGACCAGGAAAGGATGCCGAGTACTGCCAGTGCCCAGACAAGTCTCCACCATCA
GAGGCTGTCAACGCCAACCGTGGATACAGAAATATCTAAATTGTTGGTGTTTTCTAATAAAATATTTGAG
ATTCAGTGAGACTTTTTTCTTGGCGGCACAATAAAGTTTCCTCTTTTTGTTGGGTCACTCAACGAACACA
ATACAAATATTTGAGCGCTCGCATTTTTCTCAACCTTTCGGGTTTAAAGCACTTCAAAATGGAATTGAAG
AGAGATTGTGAAAGTACATCAGACAGAATCACATTTTGATAGCATTCACTTCACTCAGATGCAAACTTTT
CAGTGACTATAAAAAGTCATAAAATAATAACATTAAAAAAGCAAATAAATTAGCGAGAGAATTTTTTGAC
AAAAAGAAAGAAGAGTGATAGAGAAGAAGGGAATGCTTGAAAGGATTTTGCATTTATCTTAATCACCGTC
TTCGAGAAGACGAACCATGGCGCCAGTTTCAGAATCCAAGTTTCTAATATAGTTCATCACAATGTTGACG
TTGGTCCAACCTCCGGCTTGCATAATCTCTGGGATGGAAACTCCAGCGCGAGCCATGTCACGGGCAGCTC
CGACACGGGCGGAATGTCCAGACCAAGCCAAGTAACGTTGTCCGGAATCATCCTTGGCTCCGTAGATGAG
ACGGTGGGTAGCTTCGAAGATTCCTGAAAATTTATTTTCAGCTTATTCTTAGCTAATATGTTGTTTAAAC
TTACCTTCAAGAGCTCGAGTCGAGAGTTGTGATGTTGCACTCGGGGCAGCAACTCCGTTCTTGCGAACAC
GACAGAACAGGTAGTTGTTTGGATCATCGGCGACTCCGGAAACCGAAATCCAGCGCTCAACGAGCTTGGT
AACTCCAAGGGAGAGCGCTTTTTCGACTCCGGCAGTCGAGACCAGCGTTTTTGTACGTCCGATGTGGATG
AGCATTCTTCCTCCGTCTGTGCGACTAATATCCTTGACGCGAATGCGGGCAATTTCGGCGATACGGAGAA
GTGTGTTGTAAGCAATTCCGAGGAAGGCGAGGTTTCGGATGTCCTGGCAACGATCGGAATTTTCCATAAG
AGAACGGACCTGATCGAAGTCGGTTCTGAAAATTTCGTCAAGTCTTAGGATTGAATACATTAATATTTAA
ACTTACCTTTCGAAGGCGAGGGCTTGCTTGGCTCTCTCTCCAGCATCAACATTTTCCTTGCGGATACGTC
TCATTACGAGAGATACGGCATTAGAATCTGATGGGCGTGGAAGTCCAGATCGGCGATGGAGCATATTGAG
CTGTCCGAGATGTTGTTGGATCGTCTTCACCGCCAATCCACGAGCTTGGAGGTAGAGCAAGTAGTCACGA
ACGTCTTCTGGCTCGGCTGGGAACCACTTGCGGTTGTTAAGCTTGCACCAGGCAGCCCAAGAACGGCACA
CTGAGAGAAGCATCTTCCAGGTGTGCTCGGAGAAGGCTTGTCTGTCACGGAACATATCCATGAGGTTCTT
GCGAACTTCATCACTTGTCGCGTCAACTGGAAGTGCTGGAAGATTTTGATGAACAGTGAGAAGATTTGAC
ATATTTTCGAAGTTTTTTAGATGCACTAGAACAAAGCGTGTTGGCTTCCTCTGAGCCCGCTTTCCTTATA
TACCCGCATTCTGCAGCCTTACAGAATGTTCTAGAAGGTCCTAGATGCATTCGTTTGAAAATACTCCCGG
TGGGTGCAAAGAGACGCAGACGGAAAATGTATCTGGGTCTCTTTATTGTGTACACTACTTTTCCATGTAC
CGAATGTGAGTCGCCCTCCTTTTGCAACAAGCAGCTCGAATGTTCTAGAAAAAGGTGGAAAATAGTATAA
ATACCGTTGAAAATAAATACCGAACAACATTTGCTCTAATTGTGAAATTAGAAATCTTCAAACTATAATC
ATGTCACTTTACCACTATTTCCGTCCAGCTCAACGTTCCGTTTTTGGTGATCATTTTTGCTTTCGTCGTA
AATCTACACACGCGTCTCTTCCGTGCGAGAGTCCAAGCCAGCAGCCAAATTCGTTGACTGAGTATTCAAC
GTTTATACGTTGTCGGCAACGAGAAATAGGAAAATGCATCGGGAAATGTTCTTTTTTCGATTTTTTCCAA
GGTTTTGACAAATTTTACCACGAATTTTGCTATGTTTTCAATTAAAAAATATGTTATTCAACTGTTTCTA
TGAGGAAAATAAGGCTTTGCATGTAATTTTCTTATTCAGCATAATTTTTAATTAATTTGAATTTTCTGTC
CTAACGTTTATTTTGTTTTCTTGGTTATGACTGATCTGAAATTAATTTTTGAATTTTAAGGTAATATGTC
AGGCGGTGCCGCAAGTTTGTACAAAAAAGCAGGCTCCATGAAAAAGCCTGAACTCACCGCGACGTCTGTC
GAGAAGTTTCTGATCGAAAAGTTCGACAGCGTCTCCGACCTGATGCAGCTCTCGGAGGGCGAAGAATCTC
GTGCTTTCAGCTTCGATGTAGGAGGGCGTGGATATGTCCTGCGGGTAAATAGCTGCGCCGATGGTTTCTA
CAAAGATCGTTATGTTTATCGGCACTTTGCATCGGCCGCGCTCCCGATTCCGGAAGTGCTTGACATTGGG
GAATTCAGCGAGAGCCTGACCTATTGCATCTCCCGCCGTGCACAGGGTGTCACGTTGCAAGACCTGCCTG
AAACCGAACTGCCCGCTGTTCTGCAGCCGGTCGCGGAGGCCATGGATGCGATCGCTGCGGCCGATCTTAG
CCAGACGAGCGGGTTCGGCCCATTCGGACCGCAAGGAATCGGTCAATACACTACATGGCGTGATTTCATA
TGCGCGATTGCTGATCCCCATGTGTATCACTGGCAAACTGTGATGGACGACACCGTCAGTGCGTCCGTCG
CGCAGGCTCTCGATGAGCTGATGCTTTGGGCCGAGGACTGCCCCGAAGTCCGGCACCTCGTGCACGCGGA
TTTCGGCTCCAACAATGTCCTGACGGACAATGGCCGCATAACAGCGGTCATTGACTGGAGCGAGGCGATG
TTCGGGGATTCCCAATACGAGGTCGCCAACATCTTCTTCTGGAGGCCGTGGTTGGCTTGTATGGAGCAGC
AGACGCGCTACTTCGAGCGGAGGCATCCGGAGCTTGCAGGATCGCCGCGGCTCCGGGCGTATATGCTCCG
CATTGGTCTTGACCAACTCTATCAGAGCTTGGTTGACGGCAATTTCGATGATGCAGCTTGGGCGCAGGGT
CGATGCGACGCAATCGTCCGATCCGGAGCCGGGACTGTCGGGCGTACACAAATCGCCCGCAGAAGCGCGG
CCGTCTGGACCGATGGCTGTGTAGAAGTACTCGCCGATAGTGGAAACCGACGCCCCAGCACTCGTCCGAG
GGCAAAGGAATAGACCCAGCTTTCTTGTACAAAGTGGGTCCAATTACTCTTCAACATCCCTACATGCTCT
TTCTCCCTGTGCTCCCACCCCCTATTTTTGTTATTATCAAAAAACTTCTCTTAATTTCTTTGTTTTTTAG
CTTCTTTTAAGTCACCTCTAACAATGAAATTGTGTAGATTCAAAAATAGAATTAATTCGTAATAAAAAGT
CGAAAAAAATTGTGCTCCCTCCCCCCATTAATAATAATTCTATCCCAAAATCTACACAATGTTCTGTGTA
CACTTCTTATGTTTTTTACTTCTGATAAATTTTTTTGAAACATCATAGAAAAAACCGCACACAAAATACC
TTATCATATGTTACGTTTCAGTTTATGACCGCAATTTTTAATAACTTCGTATAGTATACCTTATACGAAG
TTATACTAGTATATATTTTTATGTTTTCTTTTAAACCTTCCTCCATATTTCTGAATTGAATGTTGTTGCA
TATTGTGTGTCCTTATTTCATTTCCATCATCCTTTTGTGTGTTTCCCCCTTCCACCAATTCCCCCCACGT
CCTAATGAAATGAAAGCGAGAAGATAAATAAACTTGCACATTGTGTTCAGATGAGAGGAGCGGAATACGA
ATTGGGAGACGGAAAGAGAAAAAAAAATGTTTAGATTTGGATTGAATTAATTTTTTAGAAAGCAAGAAAA
AAAACACAAAGAGAATAAATAAATAATAGGAAAAAAAACAAATATTCAGTATTTAAAATTTGAAAATTCA
ACGACGTTGGCGTCGATCATCCTGTAAAACGACGGCCAGTGCGGCCGCAGAAACAGTGGCCGTATTGGGA
AAAATGAACGATTTTTCGGCGGGAATAATTTATTTTTTTATGTTTTTCTATGCGTTTTCGGGTGTTTTCG
GGTTGCTAAGCGATTGGTTGCCTTTTTGAATCACTAGTCTTGGTTTTTGTTGTTTCTGTGAATGAATAAT
TGGTTTTTCGAGGTTTTTTTGTCAAACATGCCTAAAAAATAAATTATGACGTTTTAGTTGATTTGTTTGT
TCTTTAAACGTCTGAAAATAAGGTTTAAATCTAATTTATTAATTATAAAATTCGTCAAAATAAGTTGCGC
GTCAAATTATATGTATTGTACGCAGTGTCAAACTCCAGGCCTCAGTTTTCATGAATTTACCAGCGATTTT
TGTTATAAATTTTTTTATTGAAATTTAAAATTTTTATTTTTCAACCAATTTGCCTCGAAAATTCGTTATT
TCCCCATTAAAAACCGCTTTTCTAAAGTGTTGCGCGTCAAATAAAATGCCTGGTACGCAATGCACGGAGA
ATGCGCAAAGGACGACTGCTGGCGCACTTTTTGAATGCGGTAAATTGAGGCGCGAAGTTTCATTCGAAAA
CGCGCGCGAAACTTCATTCATCGCACTTTCTCCGTTCATTTCGTCCTATTTTTTTGTGGTTTTTCGCGAT
TTTTTCGCTTTTCTGAGTGAAAAAATAATTTTCCTTCGTTTTTTCAATGAAAATCCGCGGAAAACCCATT
TTTTCCCGTGAAAATCCGCATTTTTCGCTGTATTTCATAATTTTTATTCAGATCTCCCGTCAAAATGTTT
GAGGCCAAGCTCGCCAACGCCGGACTCCTTAAGAAGATCGTCGAATCGATCAAGGATCTCGTCACCGATG
CTCCATTCGATTGCTCCGAGACGGCGATGAGCCTTCAGGCTATGGACTCGTCTCACGTCGCGTTGGTTTC
GCTCAAGTTGGAGGTAAAATTGGGAAAAATGAAGAAAATTAGCTAATTTTCCGTGTTCAGGTCGGCCTTT
TCGACACATATCGCTGCGATCGGACCATCAACCTCGGACTTTCGTTGGCTAATATGTCGAAGGCGCTCAA
GTGCGCCAACAACGACGATACCTGCATGCTGAAGGTGATTGTAAAAGCTTTAAATCGAAGAAATCAGCAT
TTTTCACCTTGAATTGTGGATTTTCATGCGAAAAATCGCTTCATTCGGACTTTTTCGCCCGAAAAATCCG
AAAATGTGGTTTTTCGGTAGTCAAAAGTGGCAAAATCAGTTTTTTTTTTCGCACTAAAAATCATTGAAAA
TTAATATTTTTAGAGACTTTTAGGCCGAAATAGTCTGAATTAATCATTTTTCGTTCTAAAAATTATTAGA
AATTCACATTTTTGGCGGAAATCAGCATTTTTCACCCGAAAAATCACTGGAAACTCAAATTGTTATCGAT
TTTTATGCCAAAATAGTCCGAGTTTTCCATTTTATGCCTTAAAAATCATTAGAAAACAACATTTCCGCCT
GAAAAATCATTGAAAATTCAAATTTTTTATCGATTTTTCCCCGAAAAATTCCAATTTTAAGCCCAAAAAT
TACCAATTTTCATTGCAGTATGAGGAAAACGAAGGCGACTCGATCATCTTCACATTCGCCGATCCAAAGC
GTGACAAGACCCAAGACGTGACAGTCAAAATGATGGACATTGACAGCGAACATCTCGGGATCCCGGATCA
AGACTACGCCGTCGTTTGTGAGATGCCTGCCGGCGAGTTCCAGAAGACTTGCAAGGATCTGTCGACGTTC
TCCGACTCGTTGAACATCACCGCCACCAAGGCTGGCATCGTGTTCACCGGAAAGGGAGACATCGGATCTT
CTGTCGTCACCTACTCCCCATCTTCCAACACTGACGATGAGACTGAGGCTGTAACACTGGAGGTCAAGGA
TCCGGTTAATGTGAACTTCTCGATCAAGTACATGAATCAGTTCACCAAGGCGACGGCACTTTCCGACAGA
GTTCGTCTCTCTCTGTGCAACGATGTTCCGGTCGTTGTCGAGTATCCGATCGAGGAGAATGGATATCTTC
GCTTCTACTTGGCTCCAAAGATTGACGACGACGAGAATATGGACGGAGCATCGATGAGTAAAGGAGAAGA
ATTGTTCACTGGAGTTGTCCCAATCCTCGTCGAGCTCGACGGAGACGTCAACGGACACAAGTTCTCCGTC
TCCGGAGAGGGAGAGGGAGACGCCACCTACGGAAAGCTCACCCTCAAGTTCATCTGCACCACCGGAAAGC
TCCCAGTCCCATGGCCAACCCTCGTCACCACCTTCTGCTACGGAGTCCAATGCTTCTCCCGTTACCCAGA
CCACATGAAGCGTCACGACTTCTTCAAGTCCGCCATGCCAGAGGGATACGTCCAAGAGCGTACCATCTTC
TTCAAGGTAAGTTTAAACATATATATACTAACTACTGATTATTTAAATTTTCAGGACGACGGAAACTACA
AGACCCGTGCCGAGGTCAAGTTCGAGGGAGACACCCTCGTCAACCGTATCGAGCTCAAGGTAAGTTTAAA
CAGTTCGGTACTAACTAACCATACATATTTAAATTTTCAGGGAATCGACTTCAAGGAGGACGGAAACATC
CTCGGACACAAGCTCGAGTACAACTACAACTCCCACAACGTCTACATCATGGCCGACAAGCAAAAGAACG
GAATCAAGGTCAACTTCAAGGTAAGTTTAAACATGATTTTACTAACTAACTAATCTGATTTAAATTTTCA
GATCCGTCACAACATCGAGGACGGATCCGTCCAACTCGCCGACCACTACCAACAAAACACCCCAATCGGA
GACGGACCAGTCCTCCTCCCAGACAACCACTACCTCTCCACCCAATCCGCCCTCTCCAAGGACCCAAACG
AGAAGCGTGACCACATGGTCCTCCTCGAGTTCGTCACCGCCGCCGGAATCACCCACGGAATGGACGAGCT
CTACAAGTCAGGAGCTAGCGGAGCCTACCCTTACGACGTGCCAGATTACGCTTACCCCTACGACGTACCA
GACTACGCCTACCCATACGACGTCCCAGACTACGCTTAAGATAAATGCAAAATCCTTTCAAGCATTCCCT
TCTTCTCTATCACTCTTCTTTCTTTTTGTCAAAAAATTCTCTCGCTAATTTATTTGCTTTTTTAATGTTA
TTATTTTATGACTTTTTATAGTCACTGAAAAGTTTGCATCTGAGTGAAGTGAATGCTATCAAAATGTGAT
TCTGTCTGATGTACTTTCACAATCTCTCTTCAATTCCATTTTGAAGTGCTTTAAACCCGAAAGGTTGAGA
AAAATGCGAGCGCTCAAATATTTGTATTGTGTTCGTTGAGTGACCCAACAAAAAGAGGAAACTTTATTGT
GCCGCCAAGAAAAAAGTCTCACGTACGGTGCGCGCGATGCCCTAGGCATGGTCATAGCTGTTTCCTGCGC
AAGTCGGCGATTTCTTTGAAGTTTTGTCAAAAGAAGAGACAAGGACTTGATAGATACGCTCATCAGAGTG
AGATTCATTGCAAATAGTGTGTAAATCGTGGAGAGACGAGAGAAAAGGTGTGAGAAGCTTAGAAGATAAA
GAATAGGAAGAAGAACATATCTCATTTCCTATTTTCTCTAATTTTTCGTTCATTTTTCTAGACATTACCC
ATTTGATGGTTTTTCAATATGGTTATCAGGGTACTCATTTTGGTAGTTTTCAAAGCAATTTGGAGTTTTT
TTTTAAATTGTCAACTACAAAAACGCAGCTTAAAGGTCCAAATATCATAGTATAAAAATTCTTTAAAAAA
TTCCAAATTTTATATGATTTTTTGAAAATTGGAAGAATGTTAGTTTTTGCCATTTTTTTGGAAGTTTTTC
TCCGGATTTTATGGTACTTATATTTCAAATATAAATTTTTGTAGGAATTCGAGTATGCGAGAGAGCTATA
GTTTACTAAAAAAAAGTGGCAAAAACTCAGTAATTGCCACTTTTTTCAAAAATGTTTTGAAAAATTTTAC
TATGATATTTGGCCATTTTGGCACCATATGTACGTTACTTTTTACGAAACACTCTAATTTTTGAAATTTG
AGTTTCATGTTTAATCTTTTGTATAAAATTTTTATGGTCCTTTTGTGACAGGATAAAAAATTGCAAAAAA
ATAGAAAACTTTGTTTCGTGAAAACACCTAGTTTAAAAATTGTGGGCCACTTAGCGATTCTAGTCAAAAA
TCAGACAAATGTCAGCTGCCGTAACTTTTTCCGGATCAGGGTTATCAAATTTTAATTTTAATTGTAAATG
TAGAAAAATGATCGGCAACATTTTGCTAATTGAAAATATTTTGAAAATTGCTATAGTACATATTAATCTA
GTATTAATATAGTATTAATGTTATAATATCAGTTATGTGTTTGAATAACTCAAGCGTAAGTTTCCGTAAA
ATATCTTTAAATTTTGGTAATTTTTTACGGTTTGGTATAAATTTTTGCATTTTTTGATTTTCTACACTTT
TTTTCGATTTCGCATTTTCCGAATTTCTCTGAAATAAATCGAACAATCGGAAAATTTTCGAGGGCACCCT
TAGCCATGCAGCTCAGGAATTTGACTTTATGTTCCCATTCAAATTTTTTTAAAATTAAATAAAATGCTAA
TTGTAAGATAAATTACAAAAATTATTAAATCTCATCATCCTTATGATGATAGTGCAGTGCATGAATATAT
TTTTCCAAATAGGATATGATTCGTCGAGTAGCTTCACGTAATCCGTTTTCTTCAATCACCATTTCGAACT
GCAATTTTTTTTTTGGATTTTTGTAACAATATTGTCATAAATTGTGATTTTGATATTTTGCGTAGAGCAT
CAGAACCTTTCTGCTTTGAATTTTAATGGGATTAAAAATTATAAAAAACTTGCACCCTAATTAAAGCGCC
AACTTTATTATACATAGTTGATAATTCGATGGTATCAGCTCACTCAAAGGCGGTAATACGGTTATCCACA
GAATCAGGGGATAACGCAGGAAAGAACATGTGAGCAAAAGGCCAGCAAAAGACCAGGAACCGTAAAAAGG
CCGCGTTGCTGGCGTTTTTCCATAGGCTCCGCCCCCCTGACGAGCATCACAAAAATCGACGCTCAAGTCA
GAGGTGGCGAAACCCGACAGGACTATAAAGATACCAGGCGTTTCCCCCTGGAAGCTCCCTCGTGCGCTCT
CCTGTTCCGACCCTGCCGCTTACCGGATACCTGTCCGCCTTTCTCCCTTCGGGAAGCGTGGCGCTTTCTC
ATAGCTCACGCTGTAGGTATCTCAGTTCGGTGTAGGTCGTTCGCTCCAAGCTGGGCTGTGTGCACGAACC
CCCCGTTCAGCCCGACCGCTGCGCCTTATCCGGTAACTATCGTCTTGAGTCCAACCCGGTAAGACACGAC
TTATCGCCACTGGCAGCAGCCACTGGTAACAGGATTAGCAGAGCGAGGTATGTAGGCGGTGCTACAGAGT
TCTTGAAGTGGTGGCCTAACTACGGCTACACTAGAAGGACAGTATTTGGTATCTGCGCTCTGCTGAAGCC
AGTTACCTTCGGAAAAAGAGTTGGTAGCTCTTGATCCGGCAAACAAACCACCGCTGGTAGCGGTGGTTTT
TTTGTTTGCAAGCAGCAGATTACGCGCAGAAAAAAAGGATCTCAAGAAGATCCTTTGATCTTTTCTACGG
GGTCTGACGCTCAGTGGAACGAAAACTCACGTTAAGGGATTTTGGTCATGAGATTATCAAAAAGGATCTT
CACCTAGATCCTTTTAAATTAAAAATGAAGTTTTAAATCAATCTAAAGTATATATGAGTAAACTTGGTCT
GACAGTTACCAATGCTTAATCAGTGAGGCACCTATCTCAGCGATCTGTCTATTTCGTTCATCCATAGTTG
CCTGACTCCCCGTCGTGTAGATAACTACGATACGGGAGGGCTTACCATCTGGCCCCAGTGCTGCAATGAT
ACCGCGAGACCCACGCTCACCGGCTCCAGATTTATCAGCAATAAACCAGCCAGCCGGAAGGGCCGAGCGC
AGAAGTGGTCCTGCAACTTTATCCGCCTCCATCCAGTCTATTAATTGTTGCCGGGAAGCTAGAGTAAGTA
GTTCGCCAGTTAATAGTTTGCGCAACGTTGTTGCCATTGCTACAGGCATCGTGGTGTCACGCTCGTCGTT
TGGTATGGCTTCATTCAGCTCCGGTTCCCAACGATCAAGGCGAGTTACATGATCCCCCATGTTGTGCAAA
AAAGCGGTTAGCTCCTTCGGTCCTCCGATCGTTGTCAGAAGTAAGTTGGCCGCAGTGTTATCACTCATGG
TTATGGCAGCACTGCATAATTCTCTTACTGTCATGCCATCCGTAAGATGCTTTTCTGTGACTGGTGAGTA
CTCAACCAAGTCATTCTGAGAATAGTGTATGCGGCGACCGAGTTGCTCTTGCCCGGCGTCAATACGGGAT
AATACCGCGCCACATAGCAGAACTTTAAAAGTGCTCATCATTGGAAAACGTTCTTCGGGGCGAAAACTCT
CAAGGATCTTACCGCTGTTGAGATCCAGTTCGATGTAACCCACTCGTGCACCCAACTGATCTTCAGCATC
TTTTACTTTCACCAGCGTTTCTGGGTGAGCAAAAACAGGAAGGCAAAATGCCGCAAAAAAGGGAATAAGG
GCGACACGGAAATGTTGAATACTCATACTCTTCCTTTTTCAATATTATTGAAGCATTTATCAGGGTTATT
GTCTCATGAGCGGATACATATTTGAATGTATTTAGAAAAATAAACAAATAGGGGTTCCGCGCACATTTCC
CCGAAAAGTGCCACCTGACGTCTAAGAAACCATTATTATCATGACATTAACCTATAAAAATAGGCGTATC
ACGAGGCCCTTTCGTCTCGCGCGTTTCGGTGATGACGGTGAAAACCTCTGACACATGCAGCTCCCGGAGA
CGGTCACAGCTTGTCTGTAAGCGGATGCCGGGAGCAGACAAGCCCGTCAGGGCGCGTCAGCGGGTGTTGG
CGGGTGTCGGGGCTGGCTTAACTATGCGGCATCAGAGCAGATTGTACTGAGAGTGCACCATATGCGGTGT
GAAATACCGCACAGATGCGTAAGGAGAAAATACCGCATCAGGCGCCATTCGCCATTCAGGCTGCGCAACT
GTTGGGAAGGGCGATCGGTGCGGGCCTCTTCGCTATTACGCCAGCTGGCGAAAGGGGGATGTGCTGCAAG
GCGATTAAGTTGGGTAACGCCAGGGATCCGCCAAGCTATCAACTTTGTATAGAAAAGTTG
