Features (pLannotate 1.2.2; 22 found; start..end, strand, type, name):
   1507..1540    +  protein_bind   loxN: Cre-mediated recombination occurs in the 8-bp core sequence (GTATACCT). loxN sites are compatible with each other, but incompatible with loxP or lox2272 sites. Cre recombinase
   1911..2057    +  CDS            sqt-1 (fragment): SQT1_CAEEL - Also known as rol-5. Protein inferred from homology: Swiss-Prot protein existence level 3. Nematode cuticles are composed largely of collagen-like proteins. The cuticle functions both as an exoskeleton and as a barrier to protect the worm from its environment. This is a collagen critical for organismal morphogenesis. Mutations in sqt-1 can lengthen, shorten, or helically twist the entire animal. From Caenorhabditis elegans.
   2090..2929    +  CDS            sqt-1 (fragment): SQT1_CAEEL - Also known as rol-5. Protein inferred from homology: Swiss-Prot protein existence level 3. Nematode cuticles are composed largely of collagen-like proteins. The cuticle functions both as an exoskeleton and as a barrier to protect the worm from its environment. This is a collagen critical for organismal morphogenesis. Mutations in sqt-1 can lengthen, shorten, or helically twist the entire animal. From Caenorhabditis elegans.
   2973..3296    -  terminator     tbb-2 terminator: tbb-2; transcription terminator for the C. elegans tubulin beta-2 gene
   3305..4435    -  CDS            cre: RECR_BPP1 - Experimental evidence at protein level: Swiss-Prot protein existence level 1. Catalyzes site-specific recombination between two 34-base- pair LOXP sites. Its role is to maintain the phage genome as a monomeric unit-copy plasmid in the lysogenic state. From Escherichia phage P1 (Bacteriophage P1).
   4784..4834    +  CDS            hsp-16.1 (fragment): HSP11_CAEEL - Also known as hsp16-1b. Experimental evidence at transcript level: Swiss-Prot protein existence level 2. From Caenorhabditis elegans.
   5215..5235    +  protein_bind   attB1: mutant version of attB; core recombination site for the Gateway® BP reaction BP Clonase™
   5241..6266    +  CDS            HygR: aminoglycoside phosphotransferase from E. coli; aph(4)-Ia; confers resistance to hygromycin
   6270..6290    -  protein_bind   attB2: mutant version of attB; core recombination site for the Gateway® BP reaction BP Clonase™
   6644..6677    +  protein_bind   loxN: Cre-mediated recombination occurs in the 8-bp core sequence (GTATACCT). loxN sites are compatible with each other, but incompatible with loxP or lox2272 sites. Cre recombinase
   7046..7064    -  CDS            lacZα (fragment): LacZα fragment of β-galactosidase; lacZ fragment
   7858..8025    +  CDS            pcn-1 (fragment): PCNA_CAEEL - Experimental evidence at protein level: Swiss-Prot protein existence level 1. This protein is an auxiliary protein of DNA polymerase delta and is involved in the control of eukaryotic DNA replication by increasing the polymerase's processibility during elongation of the leading strand. From Caenorhabditis elegans.
   8055..9167    +  CDS            pcn-1: PCNA_CAEEL - Experimental evidence at protein level: Swiss-Prot protein existence level 1. This protein is an auxiliary protein of DNA polymerase delta and is involved in the control of eukaryotic DNA replication by increasing the polymerase's processibility during elongation of the leading strand. From Caenorhabditis elegans.
   9198..10040   +  CDS            mEGFP (fragment): monomeric enhanced GFP, optimized with synthetic introns for expression in C. elegans
  10148..10471   +  terminator     tbb-2 terminator: tbb-2; transcription terminator for the C. elegans tubulin beta-2 gene
  12150..12738   -  rep_origin     ori: high-copy-number ColE1/pMB1/pBR322/pUC origin of replication
  12909..13769   -  CDS            AmpR: β-lactamase; bla; confers resistance to ampicillin, carbenicillin, and related antibiotics
  13770..13874   -  promoter       AmpR promoter: bla
  13969..14004   +  CDS            rop (fragment): Rop protein, which maintains plasmids at low copy number; rop
  14106..14205   +  misc_feature   bom (fragment): basis of mobility region from pBR322
  14211..14328   -  CDS            lacZα (fragment): LacZα fragment of β-galactosidase; lacZ fragment
  14343..14363   +  protein_bind   attB4: mutant version of attB; core recombination site for the Gateway® BP reaction BP Clonase™
>Addgene plasmid #163639 | pWZ157 | addgene full sequence | sequence record 324061 | Addgene NGS Result
CAAGTGGGGATCAGGAAGAAGTTGATAAAGTGATTCAAAAACTCGAGGAGCTCAACACAGCGATGAACCC
AATTTTGAGAGCAACACTGACGAAGAACTATGACGCGAGGGTAGGCACTACCTTGAAGCTATCCACCTGC
CTGCCTGCCGCCTATTTCCATGTGCCTACTGCGCATGGAAATAGGCGGTAGTCAGGCAGGTAGATAGCCT
CATAAAATTCAATACTTCCTTTTCAGAAAGAATGCTGGAATGTATTCAAAGAGGAGTCACTCTTCCCATT
GCTCAGAGAATATGAAGAGTTGCTCGGCGAGCAAAAGTTCATGATTGGAGATCGATATTCATGGGCTGAC
ATCGCTGTCGTCGAGTTTCTAACTCGGTGTCAGCAGTGCTACGATAGCTTCTATCTGGCTCATTTCGAGA
GGCTCCGAACTTTTTGCCAGACTTTTGAGTCTCTTCCGCACATTCGTCCCTACATTCAGGGACGTGTTGA
TTCATTTATCTAATTTTTTAAAATGGATATTTTTCGTTTTTTATTTGTTTGTTTTGCTGATAATTCAATA
AAGTTACGCAACGAATTTTAGACATTTATGAAAACCGAAAATCGACAAAAATATTTTAAGAAAAATAGCA
GCAAAATTCAATATTTTATCAAATTTTGTTTATGGTAATGAGAAAGAAAACATACAATATTTTTCTAAGA
AGAAGAAAAATGACCAGAATTTTAAGATTTTTCTCGAATATACGAAAAATTGATAAACTAAAATTTTCGA
TTTTTCCATTTATTTTGAAAAAAAAACTCTTGACGGTTTTCACCATGCGAAGAGGTGAGAAATATTCTGA
AAGTTATGCATTTTGAAAAAATTGCAAAAAAATACGTTAAAATTTTTTGATCTATTGTTTTTTTTTGAAA
ACCGGAATTTAAAATGGAATTTTTTTTCAAAAATTAAAATTAAAATTTAAATATTTCTAGTGTTTGGATA
GTTTTTCAAAAGCTAGATTTAACCCGCGAGATGTCGACCGCTAGTGTAGCTTACAGATGGCTGAAGACTT
CGCAAAAATCTTATCTTAGAAACCCGCGAGGTGTCGGCCGCTAAAACTTTGTAAACCTGCCAACAAAATG
CTTCGCATTGTCTGAACAGATGAAACCTTGAAACAAAACATATACAATTGAAATCCCGTAAAGTGTCGGG
CGCAAGAACTGCGATTAGTTGTATAATTGGACTAGCTCAAATTTGACCAAAATCTCATTTTTAGACCTCT
AAGATGTCGGCCACTATAACTTTATTCAACTTGAAACTGCAAAAAAACTTATCAACTGTATAGATTCAAG
TATTATGTCAAGTATTGGTTTTAGAGCTACAGTACACTCTGATAACAAAATCTGCAGAAATACCTCCCTG
TCAATTCCCAAAATACCTCCCCTCATCTCAATTATCCCGAAAATCGGTTAGTCATTGCCATCAGAAAATC
GAATTAGGTACCATGATGGTAGCAAACTCACTTCGTATAACTTCGTATAGTATACCTTATACGAAGTTAT
CTGCCCTCGATTGTCTATCTTCCATTCTCACCAAGTTTCAACAACTTTATTCAGTCATTCTTCTCTGGTT
CATTTCCCAACCAATCTTCCCGAATAAAGCCCATCTGTCCTTTCGGCCACATTCCTCACCTACATCCGTA
CTCCTTATCTCCCGTTCTTATCCAGTCTTTTATCGTCTCTGCGTCTCGCACACTGTCTCGTCGGTAATGT
AAAAAAAAAACAAAAAAAACTTGAAAACTTGCGGAAAGATTTCCTAATAAAAGGAGACGAATCCGGTAGG
AAATCGACAAGTCTCTGCTTCTCGAAGACTAGGTGAGTTACATTTCTTTGGCCGAATTATTTTGAAATCC
TAAATTTGATAATTTCAGAGATGTCTGTAAAACTTGCGTGTTATGTGACGGCTTCGGTCACTGTCGCCAC
TCTTATGGTATGCTTCATGACCATGTCAACCATCTACTCGGAGGTTGATGGATTCAGAGAGAAGCTTGAT
ACCGAGATGAATGTGTTCAGAGTGAGTTAAATTATATTTTGAATTTTAAATAATTTTTAATTTTCTAGCA
ATCTACCAATGGATTGTGGAAGGACATAGTTGTCATCGGAAGATCTAGCAAGCGTGTCCGTTGTCAATAT
GAAGAGACCAACGCTACCCCAACTCCACATGCTGATGGATCCCCATCTGCTCCACCAGGTCAACCACCAG
CAGTTCCACCAGTCTTCAACCAGCCAAAGACTCCAAATGGAGCCAATGGAAATGGACCAACCTGCAACTG
CAATGCTGATAACAAGTGCCCAGCTGGACCATCCGGACCAAAGGGAGTTCCAGGAGTTCCAGGACTCGAC
GGAGTTCCAGGACTTGACGGTGTTCCAGGAGTTGGAGCTGATGATATCGCTCCACAACGCGAGTCTGTCG
GATGCTTCACTTGCCCACAAGGACCAGTTGGACCACCAGGAGCTCTTGGAAGACCAGGACCACGTGGACT
TCCAGGACCAAGAGGACAAAATGGAAACCCAGGAAGAGATGGACAACCAGGACATCCAGGAGAGCAAGGA
TCATCCGGTCAAATCGGAAAGATCGGAGAGCCAGGACCACCAGGAGAGAAGGGACGCGACGCCGAGCATC
CAATCGGAAGACCAGGACCAAAGGGACCAAGAGGAGATCAAGGACCAACAGGACCAGCTGGACAGAACGG
TCTTCACGGACCACCAGGAGAGCCAGGAACCGTTGGACCAGAAGGACCATCTGGAAAGCAAGGACGTCAA
GGACCAGACGGAACCCAGGGAGAGACTGGACCAGACGGAAGACCAGGAAAGGATGCCGAGTACTGCCAGT
GCCCAGACAAGTCTCCACCATCAGAGGCTGTCAACGCCAACCGTGGATACAGAAATATCTAAATTGTTGG
TGTTTTCTAATAAAATATTTGAGATTCAGTGAGACTTTTTTCTTGGCGGCACAATAAAGTTTCCTCTTTT
TGTTGGGTCACTCAACGAACACAATACAAATATTTGAGCGCTCGCATTTTTCTCAACCTTTCGGGTTTAA
AGCACTTCAAAATGGAATTGAAGAGAGATTGTGAAAGTACATCAGACAGAATCACATTTTGATAGCATTC
ACTTCACTCAGATGCAAACTTTTCAGTGACTATAAAAAGTCATAAAATAATAACATTAAAAAAGCAAATA
AATTAGCGAGAGAATTTTTTGACAAAAAGAAAGAATAGTGATAGAGAAGAAGGGAATGCTTGAAAGGATT
TTGCATTTATCTTAATCACCGTCTTCGAGAAGACGAACCATGGCGCCAGTTTCAGAATCCAAGTTTCTAA
TATAGTTCATCACAATGTTGACGTTGGTCCAACCTCCGGCTTGCATAATCTCTGGGATGGAAACTCCAGC
GCGAGCCATGTCACGGGCAGCTCCGACACGGGCGGAATGTCCAGACCAAGCCAAGTAACGTTGTCCGGAA
TCATCCTTGGCTCCGTAGATGAGACGGTGGGTAGCTTCGAAGATTCCTGAAAATTTATTTTCAGCTTATT
CTTAGCTAATATGTTGTTTAAACTTACCTTCAAGAGCTCGAGTCGAGAGTTGTGATGTTGCACTCGGGGC
AGCAACTCCGTTCTTGCGAACACGACAGAACAGGTAGTTGTTTGGATCATCGGCGACTCCGGAAACCGAA
ATCCAGCGCTCAACGAGCTTGGTAACTCCAAGGGAGAGCGCTTTTTCGACTCCGGCAGTCGAGACCAGCG
TTTTTGTACGTCCGATGTGGATGAGCATTCTTCCTCCGTCTGTGCGACTAATATCCTTGACGCGAATGCG
GGCAATTTCGGCGATACGGAGAAGTGTGTTGTAAGCAATTCCGAGGAAGGCGAGGTTTCGGATGTCCTGG
CAACGATCGGAATTTTCCATAAGAGAACGGACCTGATCGAAGTCGGTTCTGAAAATTTCGTCAAGTCTTA
GGATTGAATACATTAATATTTAAACTTACCTTTCGAAGGCGAGGGCTTGCTTGGCTCTCTCTCCAGCATC
AACATTTTCCTTGCGGATACGTCTCATTACGAGAGATACGGCATTAGAATCTGATGGGCGTGGAAGTCCA
GATCGGCGATGGAGCATATTGAGCTGTCCGAGATGTTGTTGGATCGTCTTCACCGCCAATCCACGAGCTT
GGAGGTAGAGCAAGTAGTCACGAACGTCTTCTGGCTCGGCTGGGAACCACTTGCGGTTGTTAAGCTTGCA
CCAGGCAGCCCAAGAACGGCACACTGAGAGAAGCATCTTCCAGGTGTGCTCGGAGAAGGCTTGTCTGTCA
CGGAACATATCCATGAGGTTCTTGCGAACTTCATCACTTGTCGCGTCAACTGGAAGTGCTGGAAGATTTT
GATGAACAGTGAGAAGATTTGACATATTTTCGAAGTTTTTTAGATGCACTAGAACAAAGCGTGTTGGCTT
CCTCTGAGCCCGCTTTCCTTATATACCCGCATTCTGCAGCCTTACAGAATGTTCTAGAAGGTCCTAGATG
CATTCGTTTGAAAATACTCCCGGTGGGTGCAAAGAGACGCAGACGGAAAATGTATCTGGGTCTCTTTATT
GTGTACACTACTTTTCCATGTACCGAATGTGAGTCGCCCTCCTTTTGCAACAAGCAGCTCGAATGTTCTA
GAAAAAGGTGGAAAATAGTATAAATACCGTTGAAAATAAATACCGAACAACATTTGCTCTAATTGTGAAA
TTAGAAATCTTCAAACTATAATCATGTCACTTTACCACTATTTCCGTCCAGCTCAACGTTCCGTTTTTGG
TGATCATTTTTGCTTTCGTCGTAAATCTACACACGCGTCTCTTCCGTGCGAGAGTCCAAGCCAGCAGCCA
AATTCGTTGACTGAGTATTCAACGTTTATACGTTGTCGGCAACGAGAAATAGGAAAATGCATCGGGAAAT
GTTCTTTTTTCGATTTTTTCCAAGGTTTTGACAAATTTTACCACGAATTTTGCTATGTTTTCAATTAAAA
AATATGTTATTCAACTGTTTCTATGAGGAAAATAAGGCTTTGCATGTAATTTTCTTATTCAGCATAATTT
TTAATTAATTTGAATTTTCTGTCCTAACGTTTATTTTGTTTTCTTGGTTATGACTGATCTGAAATTAATT
TTTGAATTTTAAGGTAATATGTCAGGCGGTGCCGCAAGTTTGTACAAAAAAGCAGGCTCCATGAAAAAGC
CTGAACTCACCGCGACGTCTGTCGAGAAGTTTCTGATCGAAAAGTTCGACAGCGTCTCCGACCTGATGCA
GCTCTCGGAGGGCGAAGAATCTCGTGCTTTCAGCTTCGATGTAGGAGGGCGTGGATATGTCCTGCGGGTA
AATAGCTGCGCCGATGGTTTCTACAAAGATCGTTATGTTTATCGGCACTTTGCATCGGCCGCGCTCCCGA
TTCCGGAAGTGCTTGACATTGGGGAATTCAGCGAGAGCCTGACCTATTGCATCTCCCGCCGTGCACAGGG
TGTCACGTTGCAAGACCTGCCTGAAACCGAACTGCCCGCTGTTCTGCAGCCGGTCGCGGAGGCCATGGAT
GCGATCGCTGCGGCCGATCTTAGCCAGACGAGCGGGTTCGGCCCATTCGGACCGCAAGGAATCGGTCAAT
ACACTACATGGCGTGATTTCATATGCGCGATTGCTGATCCCCATGTGTATCACTGGCAAACTGTGATGGA
CGACACCGTCAGTGCGTCCGTCGCGCAGGCTCTCGATGAGCTGATGCTTTGGGCCGAGGACTGCCCCGAA
GTCCGGCACCTCGTGCACGCGGATTTCGGCTCCAACAATGTCCTGACGGACAATGGCCGCATAACAGCGG
TCATTGACTGGAGCGAGGCGATGTTCGGGGATTCCCAATACGAGGTCGCCAACATCTTCTTCTGGAGGCC
GTGGTTGGCTTGTATGGAGCAGCAGACGCGCTACTTCGAGCGGAGGCATCCGGAGCTTGCAGGATCGCCG
CGGCTCCGGGCGTATATGCTCCGCATTGGTCTTGACCAACTCTATCAGAGCTTGGTTGACGGCAATTTCG
ATGATGCAGCTTGGGCGCAGGGTCGATGCGACGCAATCGTCCGATCCGGAGCCGGGACTGTCGGGCGTAC
ACAAATCGCCCGCAGAAGCGCGGCCGTCTGGACCGATGGCTGTGTAGAAGTACTCGCCGATAGTGGAAAC
CGACGCCCCAGCACTCGTCCGAGGGCAAAGGAATAGACCCAGCTTTCTTGTACAAAGTGGGTCCAATTAC
TCTTCAACATCCCTACATGCTCTTTCTCCCTGTGCTCCCACCCCCTATTTTTGTTATTATCAAAAAACTT
CTCTTAATTTCTTTGTTTTTTAGCTTCTTTTAAGTCACCTCTAACAATGAAATTGTGTAGATTCAAAAAT
AGAATTAATTCGTAATAAAAAGTCGAAAAAAATTGTGCTCCCTCCCCCCATTAATAATAATTCTATCCCA
AAATCTACACAATGTTCTGTGTACACTTCTTATGTTTTTTACTTCTGATAAATTTTTTTGAAACATCATA
GAAAAAACCGCACACAAAATACCTTATCATATGTTACGTTTCAGTTTATGACCGCAATTTTTAATAACTT
CGTATAGTATACCTTATACGAAGTTATACTAGTATATATTTTTATGTTTTCTTTTAAACCTTCCTCCATA
TTTCTGAATTGAATGTTGTTGCATATTGTGTGTCCTTATTTCATTTCCATCATCCTTTTGTGTGTTTCCC
CCTTCCACCAATTCCCCCCACGTCCTAATGAAATGAAAGCGAGAAGATAAATAAACTTGCACATTGTGTT
CAGATGAGAGGAGCGGAATACGAATTGGGAGACGGAAAGAGAAAAAAAAATGTTTAGATTTGGATTGAAT
TAATTTTTTAGAAAGCAAGAAAAAAAACACAAAGAGAATAAATAAATAATAGGAAAAAAAACAAATATTC
AGTATTTAAAATTTGAAAATTCAACGACGTTGGCGTCGATCATCCTGTAAAACGACGGCCAGTGCGGCCG
CAGAAACAGTGGCCGTATTGGGAAAAATGAACGATTTTTCGGCGGGAATAATTTATTTTTTTATGTTTTT
CTATGCGTTTTCGGGTGTTTTCGGGTTGCTAAGCGATTGGTTGCCTTTTTGAATCACTAGTCTTGGTTTT
TGTTGTTTCTGTGAATGAATAATTGGTTTTTCGAGGTTTTTTTGTCAAACATGCCTAAAAAATAAATTAT
GACGTTTTAGTTGATTTGTTTGTTCTTTAAACGTCTGAAAATAAGGTTTAAATCTAATTTATTAATTATA
AAATTCGTCAAAATAAGTTGCGCGTCAAATTATATGTATTGTACGCAGTGTCAAACTCCAGGCCTCAGTT
TTCATGAATTTACCAGCGATTTTTGTTATAAATTTTTTTATTGAAATTTAAAATTTTTATTTTTCAACCA
ATTTGCCTCGAAAATTCGTTATTTCCCCATTAAAAACCGCTTTTCTAAAGTGTTGCGCGTCAAATAAAAT
GCCTGGTACGCAATGCACGGAGAATGCGCAAAGGACGACTGCTGGCGCACTTTTTGAATGCGGTAAATTG
AGGCGCGAAGTTTCATTCGAAAACGCGCGCGAAACTTCATTCATCGCACTTTCTCCGTTCATTTCGTCCT
ATTTTTTTGTGGTTTTTCGCGATTTTTTCGCTTTTCTGAGTGAAAAAATAATTTTCCTTCGTTTTTTCAA
TGAAAATCCGCGGAAAACCCATTTTTTCCCGTGAAAATCCGCATTTTTCGCTGTATTTCATAATTTTTAT
TCAGATCTCCCGTCAAAATGTTTGAGGCCAAGCTCGCCAACGCCGGACTCCTTAAGAAGATCGTCGAATC
GATCAAGGATCTCGTCACCGATGCTCCATTCGATTGCTCCGAGACGGCGATGAGCCTTCAGGCTATGGAC
TCGTCTCACGTCGCGTTGGTTTCGCTCAAGTTGGAGGTAAAATTGGGAAAAATGAAGAAAATTAGCTAAT
TTTCCGTGTTCAGGTCGGCCTTTTCGACACATATCGCTGCGATCGGACCATCAACCTCGGACTTTCGTTG
GCTAATATGTCGAAGGCGCTCAAGTGCGCCAACAACGACGATACCTGCATGCTGAAGGTGATTGTAAAAG
CTTTAAATCGAAGAAATCAGCATTTTTCACCTTGAATTGTGGATTTTCATGCGAAAAATCGCTTCATTCG
GACTTTTTCGCCCGAAAAATCCGAAAATGTGGTTTTTCGGTAGTCAAAAGTGGCAAAATCAGTTTTTTTT
TTCGCACTAAAAATCATTGAAAATTAATATTTTTAGAGACTTTTAGGCCGAAATAGTCTGAATTAATCAT
TTTTCGTTCTAAAAATTATTAGAAATTCACATTTTTGGCGGAAATCAGCATTTTTCACCCGAAAAATCAC
TGGAAACTCAAATTGTTATCGATTTTTATGCCAAAATAGTCCGAGTTTTCCATTTTATGCCTTAAAAATC
ATTAGAAAACAACATTTCCGCCTGAAAAATCATTGAAAATTCAAATTTTTTATCGATTTTTCCCCGAAAA
ATTCCAATTTTAAGCCCAAAAATTACCAATTTTCATTGCAGTATGAGGAAAACGAAGGCGACTCGATCAT
CTTCACATTCGCCGATCCAAAGCGTGACAAGACCCAAGACGTGACAGTCAAAATGATGGACATTGACAGC
GAACATCTCGGGATCCCGGATCAAGACTACGCCGTCGTTTGTGAGATGCCTGCCGGCGAGTTCCAGAAGA
CTTGCAAGGATCTGTCGACGTTCTCCGACTCGTTGAACATCACCGCCACCAAGGCTGGCATCGTGTTCAC
CGGAAAGGGAGACATCGGATCTTCTGTCGTCACCTACTCCCCATCTTCCAACACTGACGATGAGACTGAG
GCTGTAACACTGGAGGTCAAGGATCCGGTTAATGTGAACTTCTCGATCAAGTACATGAATCAGTTCACCA
AGGCGACGGCACTTTCCGACAGAGTTCGTCTCTCTCTGTGCAACGATGTTCCGGTCGTTGTCGAGTATCC
GATCGAGGAGAATGGATATCTTCGCTTCTACTTGGCTCCAAAGATTGACGACGACGAGAATATGGACGGA
GCATCGATGAGTAAAGGAGAAGAATTGTTCACTGGAGTTGTCCCAATCCTCGTCGAGCTCGACGGAGACG
TCAACGGACACAAGTTCTCCGTCTCCGGAGAGGGAGAGGGAGACGCCACCTACGGAAAGCTCACCCTCAA
GTTCATCTGCACCACCGGAAAGCTCCCAGTCCCATGGCCAACCCTCGTCACCACCTTCTGCTACGGAGTC
CAATGCTTCTCCCGTTACCCAGACCACATGAAGCGTCACGACTTCTTCAAGTCCGCCATGCCAGAGGGAT
ACGTCCAAGAGCGTACCATCTTCTTCAAGGTAAGTTTAAACATATATATACTAACTACTGATTATTTAAA
TTTTCAGGACGACGGAAACTACAAGACCCGTGCCGAGGTCAAGTTCGAGGGAGACACCCTCGTCAACCGT
ATCGAGCTCAAGGTAAGTTTAAACAGTTCGGTACTAACTAACCATACATATTTAAATTTTCAGGGAATCG
ACTTCAAGGAGGACGGAAACATCCTCGGACACAAGCTCGAGTACAACTACAACTCCCACAACGTCTACAT
CATGGCCGACAAGCAAAAGAACGGAATCAAGGTCAACTTCAAGGTAAGTTTAAACATGATTTTACTAACT
AACTAATCTGATTTAAATTTTCAGATCCGTCACAACATCGAGGACGGATCCGTCCAACTCGCCGACCACT
ACCAACAAAACACCCCAATCGGAGACGGACCAGTCCTCCTCCCAGACAACCACTACCTCTCCACCCAATC
CGCCCTCTCCAAGGACCCAAACGAGAAGCGTGACCACATGGTCCTCCTCGAGTTCGTCACCGCCGCCGGA
ATCACCCACGGAATGGACGAGCTCTACAAGTCAGGAGCTAGCGGAGCCTACCCTTACGACGTGCCAGATT
ACGCTTACCCCTACGACGTACCAGACTACGCCTACCCATACGACGTCCCAGACTACGCTTAAGATAAATG
CAAAATCCTTTCAAGCATTCCCTTCTTCTCTATCACTCTTCTTTCTTTTTGTCAAAAAATTCTCTCGCTA
ATTTATTTGCTTTTTTAATGTTATTATTTTATGACTTTTTATAGTCACTGAAAAGTTTGCATCTGAGTGA
AGTGAATGCTATCAAAATGTGATTCTGTCTGATGTACTTTCACAATCTCTCTTCAATTCCATTTTGAAGT
GCTTTAAACCCGAAAGGTTGAGAAAAATGCGAGCGCTCAAATATTTGTATTGTGTTCGTTGAGTGACCCA
ACAAAAAGAGGAAACTTTATTGTGCCGCCAAGAAAAAAGTCTCACGTACGGTGCGCGCGATGCCCTAGGC
ATGGTCATAGCTGTTTCCTGCGCAAGTCGGCGATTTCTTTGAAGTTTTGTCAAAAGAAGAGACAAGGACT
TGATAGATACGCTCATCAGAGTGAGATTCATTGCAAATAGTGTGTAAATCGTGGAGAGACGAGAGAAAAG
GTGTGAGAAGCTTAGAAGATAAAGAATAGGAAGAAGAACATATCTCATTTCCTATTTTCTCTAATTTTTC
GTTCATTTTTCTAGACATTACCCATTTGATGGTTTTTCAATATGGTTATCAGGGTACTCATTTTGGTAGT
TTTCAAAGCAATTTGGAGTTTTTTTTTAAATTGTCAACTACAAAAACGCAGCTTAAAGGTCCAAATATCA
TAGTATAAAAATTCTTTAAAAAATTCCAAATTTTATATGATTTTTTGAAAATTGGAAGAATGTTAGTTTT
TGCCATTTTTTTGGAAGTTTTTCTCCGGATTTTATGGTACTTATATTTCAAATATAAATTTTTGTAGGAA
TTCGAGTATGCGAGAGAGCTATAGTTTACTAAAAAAAAGTGGCAAAAACTCAGTAATTGCCACTTTTTTC
AAAAATGTTTTGAAAAATTTTACTATGATATTTGGCCATTTTGGCACCATATGTACGTTACTTTTTACGA
AACACTCTAATTTTTGAAATTTGAGTTTCATGTTTAATCTTTTGTATAAAATTTTTATGGTCCTTTTGTG
ACAGGATAAAAAATTGCAAAAAAATAGAAAACTTTGTTTCGTGAAAACACCTAGTTTAAAAATTGTGGGC
CACTTAGCGATTCTAGTCAAAAATCAGACAAATGTCAGCTGCCGTAACTTTTTCCGGATCAGGGTTATCA
AATTTTAATTTTAATTGTAAATGTAGAAAAATGATCGGCAACATTTTGCTAATTGAAAATATTTTGAAAA
TTGCTATAGTACATATTAATCTAGTATTAATATAGTATTAATGTTATAATATCAGTTATGTGTTTGAATA
ACTCAAGCGTAAGTTTCCGTAAAATATCTTTAAATTTTGGTAATTTTTTACGGTTTGGTATAAATTTTTG
CATTTTTTGATTTTCTACACTTTTTTTCGATTTCGCATTTTCCGAATTTCTCTGAAATAAATCGAACAAT
CGGAAAATTTTCGAGGGCACCCTTAGCCATGCAGCTCAGGAATTTGACTTTATGTTCCCATTCAAATTTT
TTTAAAATTAAATAAAATGCTAATTGTAAGATAAATTACAAAAATTATTAAATCTCATCATCCTTATGAT
GATAGTGCAGTGCATGAATATATTTTTCCAAATAGGATATGATTCGTCGAGTAGCTTCACGTAATCCGTT
TTCTTCAATCACCATTTCGAACTGCAATTTTTTTTTTGGATTTTTGTAACAATATTGTCATAAATTGTGA
TTTTGATATTTTGCGTAGAGCATCAGAACCTTTCTGCTTTGAATTTTAATGGGATTAAAAATTATAAAAA
ACTTGCACCCTAATTAAAGCGCCAACTTTATTATACATAGTTGATAATTCGATGGTATCAGCTCACTCAA
AGGCGGTAATACGGTTATCCACAGAATCAGGGGATAACGCAGGAAAGAACATGTGAGCAAAAGGCCAGCA
AAAGACCAGGAACCGTAAAAAGGCCGCGTTGCTGGCGTTTTTCCATAGGCTCCGCCCCCCTGACGAGCAT
CACAAAAATCGACGCTCAAGTCAGAGGTGGCGAAACCCGACAGGACTATAAAGATACCAGGCGTTTCCCC
CTGGAAGCTCCCTCGTGCGCTCTCCTGTTCCGACCCTGCCGCTTACCGGATACCTGTCCGCCTTTCTCCC
TTCGGGAAGCGTGGCGCTTTCTCATAGCTCACGCTGTAGGTATCTCAGTTCGGTGTAGGTCGTTCGCTCC
AAGCTGGGCTGTGTGCACGAACCCCCCGTTCAGCCCGACCGCTGCGCCTTATCCGGTAACTATCGTCTTG
AGTCCAACCCGGTAAGACACGACTTATCGCCACTGGCAGCAGCCACTGGTAACAGGATTAGCAGAGCGAG
GTATGTAGGCGGTGCTACAGAGTTCTTGAAGTGGTGGCCTAACTACGGCTACACTAGAAGAACAGTATTT
GGTATCTGCGCTCTGCTGAAGCCAGTTACCTTCGGAAAAAGAGTTGGTAGCTCTTGATCCGGCAAACAAA
CCACCGCTGGTAGCGGTGGTTTTTTTGTTTGCAAGCAGCAGATTACGCGCAGAAAAAAAGGATCTCAAGA
AGATCCTTTGATCTTTTCTACGGGGTCTGACGCTCAGTGGAACGAAAACTCACGTTAAGGGATTTTGGTC
ATGAGATTATCAAAAAGGATCTTCACCTAGATCCTTTTAAATTAAAAATGAAGTTTTAAATCAATCTAAA
GTATATATGAGTAAACTTGGTCTGACAGTTACCAATGCTTAATCAGTGAGGCACCTATCTCAGCGATCTG
TCTATTTCGTTCATCCATAGTTGCCTGACTCCCCGTCGTGTAGATAACTACGATACGGGAGGGCTTACCA
TCTGACCCCAGTGCTGCAATGATACCGCGAGACCCACGCTCACCGGCTCCAGATTTATCAGCAATAAACC
AGCCAGCCGGAAGGGCCGAGCGCAGAAGTGGTCCTGCAACTTTATCCGCCTCCATCCAGTCTATTAATTG
TTGCCGGGAAGCTAGAGTAAGTAGTTCGCCAGTTAATAGTTTGCGCAACGTTGTTGCCATTGCTACAGGC
ATCGTGGTGTCACGCTCGTCGTTTGGTATGGCTTCATTCAGCTCCGGTTCCCAACGATCAAGGCGAGTTA
CATGATCCCCCATGTTGTGCAAAAAAGCGGTTAGCTCCTTCGGTCCTCCGATCGTTGTCAGAAGTAAGTT
GGCCGCAGTGTTATCACTCATGGTTATGGCAGCACTGCATAATTCTCTTACTGTCATGCCATCCGTAAGA
TGCTTTTCTGTGACTGGTGAGTACTCAACCAAGTCATTCTGAGAATAGTGTATGCGGCGACCGAGTTGCT
CTTGCCCGGCGTCAATACGGGATAATACCGCGCCACATAGCAGAACTTTAAAAGTGCTCATCATTGGAAA
ACGTTCTTCGGGGCGAAAACTCTCAAGGATCTTACCGCTGTTGAGATCCAGTTCGATGTAACCCACTCGT
GCACCCAACTGATCTTCAGCATCTTTTACTTTCACCAGCGTTTCTGGGTGAGCAAAAACAGGAAGGCAAA
ATGCCGCAAAAAAGGGAATAAGGGCGACACGGAAATGTTGAATACTCATACTCTTCCTTTTTCAATATTA
TTGAAGCATTTATCAGGGTTATTGTCTCATGAGCGGATACATATTTGAATGTATTTAGAAAAATAAACAA
ATAGGGGTTCCGCGCACATTTCCCCGAAAAGTGCCACCTGACGTCTAAGAAACCATTATTATCATGACAT
TAACCTATAAAAATAGGCGTATCACGAGGCCCTTTCGTCTCGCGCGTTTCGGTGATGACGGTGAAAACCT
CTGACACATGCAGCTCCCGGAGACGGTCACAGCTTGTCTGTAAGCGGATGCCGGGAGCAGACAAGCCCGT
CAGGGCGCGTCAGCGGGTGTTGGCGGGTGTCGGGGCTGGCTTAACTATGCGGCATCAGAGCAGATTGCAC
TGAGAGTGCACCATATGCGGTGTGAAATACCGCACAGATGCGTAAGGAGAAAATACCGCATCAGGCGCCA
TTCGCCATTCAGGCTGCGCAACTGTTGGGAAGGGCGATCGGTGCGGGCCTCTTCGCTATTACGCCAGCTG
GCGAAAGGGGGATGTGCTGCAAGGCGATTAAGTTGGGTAACGCCAGGGATCCGCCAAGCTATCAACTTTG
TATAGAAAAGTTG
